Addgene plasmid #68219: pEGB 35S:YFP:Tnos (GB0209)
Purpose: Transcriptional unit for Yellow Flurescent Protein plant expression driven by the 35S promoter
Depositing lab: Diego Orzaez. Depositing organization: Agencia Estatal Consejo Superior de Investigaciones Científicas, M.P. Publication: GoldenBraid 2.0: a comprehensive DNA assembly framework for plant synthetic biology. Sarrion-Perdigones A, Vazquez-Vilar M, Palaci J, Castelijns B, Forment J, Ziarsolo P, Blanca J, Granell A, Orzaez D. Plant Physiol. 2013 Jul;162(3):1618-31. 10.1104/pp.113.217661 PubMed 23669743.
Backbone
  Vector backbone: pDGB1alpha1
  Backbone manufacturer: self-made; derived from pGreenII generated at the JIC
  Vector type: Plant Expression, Synthetic Biology
Growth in bacteria
  Bacterial resistance: Kanamycin, 50 μg/mL
  Growth temperature: 37°C
  Growth strain: DH5alpha
  Copy number: High Copy
Gene/Insert
  Gene/Insert name: YFP
  Insert size (bp): 2256
  Mutation: BsaI and BsmBI sites removed
  Promoter: 35S
  Cloning method: Restriction Enzyme; 5′ cloning site BsaI (destroyed during cloning); 3′ cloning site BsaI (destroyed during cloning)
  Sequencing primers: 5′ caacctctcgggcttctgga
Terms and licenses: Academic/Nonprofit Terms; Industry Terms: Not Available to Industry
Depositor comments: insert can be released with BsmBI
How to cite: pEGB 35S:YFP:Tnos (GB0209) was a gift from Diego Orzaez (Addgene plasmid # 68219 ; http://n2t.net/addgene:68219 ; RRID:Addgene_68219)
