[The description below was written by a language model from this plasmid's Addgene catalogue record and pLannotate feature annotations shown in this document.]
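Description:
pEGB 35S:YFP:Tnos (GB0209) is a plant expression plasmid from the GoldenBraid 2.0 modular assembly system, carrying a complete transcriptional unit for yellow fluorescent protein in the pDGB1alpha1 destination backbone, a self-made binary vector derived from pGreenII. The 4,858 nt plasmid is propagated in E. coli at high copy through a ColE1/pUC-type origin and selected with kanamycin via an aph(3')-Ia resistance gene. It also carries the pSa origin characteristic of pGreen-type vectors, which generally supports replication in Agrobacterium when replication functions are supplied in trans by a helper plasmid. Left and right T-DNA border repeats from the nopaline C58 Ti plasmid flank the cargo region, so the expression cassette can be delivered into plant cells by Agrobacterium-mediated transfer. No plant selectable marker is annotated.

The payload is driven by the cauliflower mosaic virus 35S promoter, a strong constitutive plant promoter. This is followed by a short fragment matching the TMV Ω leader, a translational enhancer. The coding sequence is annotated as an EYFP variant (EYFP-Q69K) derived from Aequorea victoria, and it is terminated by the nopaline synthase terminator and polyadenylation signal. Internal BsaI and BsmBI sites were removed from the insert to make it compatible with the type IIS cloning scheme. The unit was assembled through BsaI sites that were destroyed in the process, and the depositor notes that it can be released with BsmBI, allowing it to be combined with other transcriptional units in higher-order GoldenBraid assemblies. Short AmpR promoter and Tn903 transposase fragments appear to be backbone remnants. The construct serves as a constitutive YFP reporter module for plant expression and as a reusable part in plant synthetic biology.
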