Features (pLannotate 1.2.2; 12 found; start..end, strand, type, name):
    616..960     +  promoter       CaMV 35S promoter: strong constitutive promoter from cauliflower mosaic virus
    913..959     +  promoter       minimal CaMV 35S promoter: minimal 35S promoter from cauliflower mosaic virus
    991..1016    +  misc_feature   TMV Ω (fragment): translational enhancer from the tobacco mosaic virus 5'-leader sequence (Gallie et al., 1988)
   1033..1749    +  CDS            EYFP-Q69K: EYFP-Q69K is a basic (constitutively fluorescent) green/yellow fluorescent protein published in 1999, derived from Aequorea victoria. It has moderate acid sensitivity.
   1788..2040    +  terminator     NOS terminator: nopaline synthase terminator and poly(A) signal
   2161..2248    +  promoter       AmpR promoter (fragment): bla
   2281..2305    +  misc_feature   RB T-DNA repeat: right border repeat from nopaline C58 T-DNA
   2396..2984    -  rep_origin     ori: high-copy-number ColE1/pMB1/pBR322/pUC origin of replication
   3155..3970    -  CDS            KanR: aminoglycoside phosphotransferase; aph(3')-Ia; confers resistance to kanamycin in bacteria or G418 (Geneticin®) in eukaryotes
   4155..4256    +  CDS            TRA2_ECOLX (fragment): Protein predicted: Swiss-Prot protein existence level 4. Required for transposition of transposon Tn903. From Escherichia coli.
   4261..4696    +  rep_origin     pSa ori: origin of replication from bacterial plasmid pSa
   4823..4845    +  misc_feature   LB T-DNA repeat: left border repeat from nopaline C58 T-DNA (truncated)
>Addgene plasmid #68219 | pEGB 35S:YFP:Tnos (GB0209) | depositor full sequence | sequence record 128350 | pEGB 35S:YFP:Tnos (GB0209) sequence 4858 bps
GGAGACTAGAGCCAAGCTGATCTCCTTTGCCCCGGAGATCACCATGGACGACTTTCTCTATCTCTACGAT
CTAGGAAGAAAGTTCGACGGAGAAGGTGACGATACCATGTTCACCACCGATAATGAGAAGATTAGCCTCT
TCAATTTCAGAAAGAATGCTGACCCACAGATGGTTAGAGAGGCCTACGCGGCAGGTCTGATCAAGACGAT
CTACCCGAGTAATAATCTCCAGGAGATCAAATACCTTCCCAAGAAGGTTAAAGATGCAGTCAAAAGATTC
AGGACTAACTGCATCAAGAACACAGAGAAAGATATATTTCTCAAGATCAGAAGTACTATTCCAGTATGGA
CGATTCAAGGCTTGCTTCATAAACCAAGGCAAGTAATAGAGATTGGAGTCTCTAAGAAAGTAGTTCCTAC
TGAATCAAAGGCCATGGAGTCAAAAATTCAGATCGAGGATCTAACAGAACTCGCCGTGAAGACTGGCGAA
CAGTTCATACAGAGTCTTTTACGACTCAATGACAAGAAGAAAATCTTCGTCAACATGGTGGAGCACGACA
CTCTCGTCTACTCCAAGAATATCAAAGATACAGTCTCAGAAGACCAAAGGGCTATTGAGACTTTTCAACA
AAGGGTAATATCGGGAAACCTCCTCGGATTCCATTGCCCAGCTATCTGTCACTTCATCAAAAGGACAGTA
GAAAAGGAAGGTGGCACCTACAAATGCCATCATTGCGATAAAGGAAAGGCTATCGTTCAAGATGCCTCTG
CCGACAGTGGTCCCAAAGATGGACCCCCACCCACGAGGAGCATCGTGGAAAAAGAAGACGTTCCAACCAC
GTCTTCAAAGCAAGTGGATTGATGTGATATCTCCACTGACGTAAGGGATGACGCACAATCCCACTATCCT
TCGCAAGACCCTTCCTCTATATAAGGAAGTTCATTTCATTTGGAGAGGACTCCGGTATTTTTACAACAAT
ACCACAACAAAACAAACAACAAACAACATTACAATTTACTATTCTAGTCGAAATGGTGAGCAAGGGCGAG
GAGCTGTTCACCGGGGTGGTGCCCATCCTGGTCGAGCTGGACGGCGACGTAAACGGCCACAAGTTCAGCG
TGTCCGGCGAGGGCGAGGGCGACGCCACCTACGGCAAGCTGACCCTGAAGTTCATCTGCACCACCGGCAA
GCTGCCCGTGCCCTGGCCCACCCTCGTGACCACCTTCGGCTACGGCCTGAAGTGCTTCGCCCGCTACCCC
GACCACATGAAGCAGCACGACTTCTTCAAGTCCGCCATGCCCGAAGGCTACGTCCAGGAGCGCACCATCT
TCTTCAAGGACGACGGCAACTACAAGACCCGCGCCGAGGTGAAGTTCGAGGGCGACACCCTGGTGAACCG
CATCGAGCTGAAGGGCATCGACTTCAAGGAGGACGGCAACATCCTGGGGCACAAGCTGGAGTACAACTAC
AACAGCCACAACGTCTATATCATGGCCGACAAGCAGAAGAACGGCATCAAGGTGAACTTCAAGATCCGCC
ACAACATCGAGGACGGCAGCGTGCAGCTCGCCGACCACTACCAGCAGAACACCCCCATCGGCGACGGCCC
CGTGCTGCTGCCCGACAACCACTACCTGAGCTACCAGTCCGCCCTGAGCAAAGACCCCAACGAGAAGCGC
GATCACATGGTCCTGCTGGAGTTCGTGACCGCCGCCGGGATCACTCTCGGCATGGACGAGCTCTACAAGT
CAGTCATGAGCTGAGCTTGGAATGGATCTTCGATCCCGATCGTTCAAACATTTGGCAATAAAGTTTCTTA
AGATTGAATCCTGTTGCCGGTCTTGCGACGATTATCATATAATTTCTGTTGAATTACGTTAAGCATGTAA
TAATTAACATGTAATGCATGACGTTATTTATGAGATGGGTTTTTATGATTAGAGTCCCGCAATTATACAT
TTAATACGCGATAGAAAACAAAATATAGCGCGCAAACTAGGATAAATTATCGCGCGCGGTGTCATCTATG
TTACTAGATCGGGAATTGCCAAGCTAATTCTTGAAGACGAAAGGGCCTCGTGATACGCCTATTTTTATAG
GTTAATGTCATGATAATAATGGTTTCTTAGACGTCAGGTGGCACTTTTCGGGGAAATGTGCGCGGAACCC
CTATTTGTTTATTTTTCTAAATACATTCAAATATGTATCCGCTCATGAGACAATAACCCTGATAAATGCT
TCAATAATGGGACCGACTCGCGCTGTCATGAGACGAATTCTGACAGGATATATTGGCGGGTAAACTAAGT
CGCTGTATGTGTTTGTTTGAGATCTCATGTGAGCAAAAGGCCAGCAAAAGGCCAGGAACCGTAAAAAGGC
CGCGTTGCTGGCGTTTTTCCATAGGCTCCGCCCCCCTGACGAGCATCACAAAAATCGACGCTCAAGTCAG
AGGTGGCGAAACCCGACAGGACTATAAAGATACCAGGCGTTTCCCCCTGGAAGCTCCCTCGTGCGCTCTC
CTGTTCCGACCCTGCCGCTTACCGGATACCTGTCCGCCTTTCTCCCTTCGGGAAGCGTGGCGCTTTCTCA
TAGCTCACGCTGTAGGTATCTCAGTTCGGTGTAGGTCGTTCGCTCCAAGCTGGGCTGTGTGCACGAACCC
CCCGTTCAGCCCGACCGCTGCGCCTTATCCGGTAACTATCGTCTTGAGTCCAACCCGGTAAGACACGACT
TATCGCCACTGGCAGCAGCCACTGGTAACAGGATTAGCAGAGCGAGGTATGTAGGCGGTGCTACAGAGTT
CTTGAAGTGGTGGCCTAACTACGGCTACACTAGAAGAACAGTATTTGGTATCTGCGCTCTGCTGAAGCCA
GTTACCTTCGGAAGAAGAGTTGGTAGCTCTTGATCCGGCAAACAAACCACCGCTGGTAGCGGTGGTTTTT
TTGTTTGCAAGCAGCAGATTACGCGCAGAAAAAAAGGATCTCAAGAAGATCCTTTGATCTTTTCTACGGG
GTCTGACGCTCAGTGGAACGAAAACTCACGTTAAGGGATTTTGGTCATGAGATTATCAAAAAGGATCTTC
ACCTAGATCCTTTTAAATTAAAAATGAAGTTTTAAATCAATCTAAAGTATATATGTGTAACATTGGTCTA
GTGATTAGAAAAACTCATCGAGCATCAAATGAAACTGCAATTTATTCATATCAGGATTATCAATACCATA
TTTTTGAAAAAGCCGTTTCTGTAATGAAGGAGAAAACTCACCGAGGCAGTTCCATAGGATGGCAAGATCC
TGGTATCGGTCTGCGATTCCGACTCGTCCAACATCAATACAACCTATTAATTTCCCCTCGTCAAAAATAA
GGTTATCAAGTGAGAAATCACCATGAGTGACGACTGAATCCGGTGAGAATGGCAAAAGTTTATGCATTTC
TTTCCAGACTTGTTCAACAGGCCAGCCATTACGCTCGTCATCAAAATCACTCGCATCAACCAAACCGTTA
TTCATTCGTGATTGCGCCTGAGCGAGTCGAAATACGCGATCGCTGTTAAAAGGACAATTACAAACAGGAA
TCGAATGCAACCGGCGCAGGAACACTGCCAGCGCATCAACAATATTTTCACCTGAATCAGGATATTCTTC
TAATACCTGGAATGCTGTTTTCCCTGGGATCGCAGTGGTGAGTAACCATGCATCATCAGGAGTACGGATA
AAATGCTTGATGGTCGGAAGAGGCATAAATTCCGTCAGCCAGTTTAGTCTGACCATCTCATCTGTAACAA
CATTGGCAACGCTACCTTTGCCATGTTTCAGAAACAACTCTGGCGCATCGGGCTTCCCATACAATCGGTA
GATTGTCGCACCTGATTGCCCGACATTATCGCGAGCCCATTTATACCCATATAAATCAGCATCCATGTTG
GAATTTAATCGCGGCCTTGAGCAAGACGTTTCCCGTTGAATATGGCTCATAACACCCCTTGTATTACTGT
TTATGTAAGCAGACAGTTTTATTGTTCATGATGATATATTTTTATCTTGTGCAATGTAACATCAGAGATT
TTGAGACACAACGTGGCTTTGTTGAATAAATCGAACTTTTGCTGAGTTGAAGGATCAGATCACGCATCTT
CCCGACAACGCAGACCGTTCCGTGGCAAAGCAAAAGTTCAAAATCACCAACTGGTCCACCTACAACAAAG
CTCTCATCAACCGTGGCTCCCTCACTTTCTGGCTGGATGATGGGGCGATTCAGGCGATCCCCATCCAACA
GCCCGCCGTCGAGCGGGCTTTTTTATCCCCGGAAGCCTGTGGATAGAGGGTAGTTATCCACGTGAAACCG
CTAATGCCCCGCAAAGCCTTGATTCACGGGGCTTTCCGGCCCGCTCCAAAAACTATCCACGTGAAATCGC
TAATCAGGGTACGTGAAATCGCTAATCGGAGTACGTGAAATCGCTAATAAGGTCACGTGAAATCGCTAAT
CAAAAAGGCACGTGAGAACGCTAATAGCCCTTTCAGATCAACAGCTTGCAAACACCCCTCGCTCCGGCAA
GTAGTTACAGCAAGTAGTATGTTCAATTAGCTTTTCAATTATGAATATATATATCAATTATTGGTCGCCC
TTGGCTTGTGGACAATGCGCTACGCGCACCGGCTCCGCCCGTGGACAACCGCAAGCGGTTGCCCACCGTC
GAGCGCCTTTGCCCACAACCCGGCGGCCGGCCGCAACAGATCGTTTTATAAATTTTTTTTTTTGAAAAAG
AAAAAGCCCGAAAGGCGGCAACCTCTCGGGCTTCTGGATTTCCGATCCCCGGAATTAGATCTTGGCAGGA
TATATTGTGGTGTAACGAATTCGTCTCA
