>Addgene plasmid #68219 | pEGB 35S:YFP:Tnos (GB0209) | addgene partial sequence | sequence record 127135 | ASK-FN2 5'-CGGCCTTTTTACGGTTCCTG-3'
ATGACACCGCGCGCGATAATTTATCCTAGTTTGCGCGCTATATTTTGTTTTCTATCGCGTATTAAATGTA
TAATTGCGGGACTCTAATCATAAAAACCCATCTCATAAATAACGTCATGCATTACATGTTAATTATTACA
TGCTTAACGTAATTCAACAGAAATTATATGATAATCGTCGCAAGACCGGCAACAGGATTCAATCTTAAGA
AACTTTATTGCCAAATGTTTGAACGATCGGGATCGAAGATCCATTCCAAGCTCAGCTCATGACTGACTTG
TAGAGCTCGTCCATGCCGAGAGTGATCCCGGCGGCGGTCACGAACTCCAGCAGGACCATGTGATCGCGCT
TCTCGTTGGGGTCTTTGCTCAGGGCGGACTGGTAGCTCAGGTAGTGGTTGTCGGGCAGCAGCACGGGGCC
GTCGCCGAT
