>Addgene plasmid #68219 | pEGB 35S:YFP:Tnos (GB0209) | addgene partial sequence | sequence record 128349 | NOSterm-F 5'-agcgcgcaaactaggataaa-3'
ATCGGGAATTGCCAAGCTAATTCTTGAAGACGAAAGGGCCTCGTGATACGCCTATTTTTATAGGTTAATG
TCATGATAATAATGGTTTCTTAGACGTCAGGTGGCACTTTTCGGGGAAATGTGCGCGGAACCCCTATTTG
TTTATTTTTCTAAATACATTCAAATATGTATCCGCTCATGAGACAATAACCCTGATAAATGCTTCAATAA
TGGGACCGACTCGCGCTGTCATGAGACGAATTCTGACAGGATATATTGGCGGGTAAACTAAGTCGCTGTA
TGTGTTTGTTTGAGATCTCATGTGAGCAAAAGGCCAGCAAAAGGCCAGGAACCGTAAAAAGGCCGCGTTG
CTGGCGTTTTTCCATAGGCTCCGCCCCCCTGACGAGCATCACAAAAATCGACGCTCAAGTCAGAGGTGGC
GAAACCCGACAGGACTATAAAGATACCAGGCGTTTCCCCCTGGAAGCTCCCTCGTGCGCTCTCCTGTTCC
GACCCTGCCGCTTACCGGATACCTGTCCGCCTTTCTCCCTTCGGGAAGCGTGGCGCTTTCTCATAGCTCA
CGCTGTAGGTATCTCAGTTCGGTGTAGGTCGTTCGCTCCAAGCTGGGCTGTGTGCACGAACCCCCCGTTC
AGCCCGACCGCTGCGCCTTATCCGGTAACTATCGTCTTGAGTCCAACCCGGTAAGACACGACTTATCGCC
ACTGGCAGCAGCCACTGGTAACAGGATTAGCAGAGCGAGGTATGTAGGCGGTGCTACAGAGTTCTTGAAG
TGGTGGCCTAACTACGGCTACACTAGAAGAACAGTATTTGGTATCTGCGCTCTGCTGAAGCCAGTTACCT
TCGGAAGAAGAGTTGGTAGCTCTTGATCCGGCAAACAAACCACCGCTGGTAGCGGTGGTTTTTTTGTTTG
CAAGCA
