>Addgene plasmid #68219 | pEGB 35S:YFP:Tnos (GB0209) | addgene partial sequence | sequence record 128351 | CaMV35S-R 5'-gccaccttccttttctactgtc-3'
TCCGAGGAGGTTTCCCGATATTACCCTTTGTTGAAAAGTCTCAATAGCCCTTTGGTCTTCTGAGACTGTA
TCTTTGATATTCTTGGAGTAGACGAGAGTGTCGTGCTCCACCATGTTGACGAAGATTTTCTTCTTGTCAT
TGAGTCGTAAAAGACTCTGTATGAACTGTTCGCCAGTCTTCACGGCGAGTTCTGTTAGATCCTCGATCTG
AATTTTTGACTCCATGGCCTTTGATTCAGTAGGAACTACTTTCTTAGAGACTCCAATCTCTATTACTTGC
CTTGGTTTATGAAGCAAGCCTTGAATCGTCCATACTGGAATAGTACTTCTGATCTTGAGAAATATATCTT
TCTCTGTGTTCTTGATGCAGTTAGTCCTGAATCTTTTGACTGCATCTTTAACCTTCTTGGGAAGGTATTT
GATCTCCTGGAGATTATTACTCGGGTAGATCGTCTTGATCAGACCTGCCGCGTAGGCCTCTCTAACCATC
TGTGGGTCAGCATTCTTTCTGAAATTGAAGAGGCTAATCTTCTCATTATCGGTGGTGAACATGGTATCGT
CACCTTCTCCGTCGAACTTTCTTCCTAGATCGTAGAGATAGAGAAAGTCGTCCATGGTGATCTCCGGGGC
AAAGGAGATCAGCTTGGCTCTAGTCTCCTGAGACGAATTCGTTACACCACAATATATCCTGCCAAGATCT
AATTCCGGGGATCGGAAATCCAGAAGCCCGAGAGGTTGCCGCCTTTCGGGCTTTTTCTTTTTCAAAAAAA
AAAATTTATAAAACGATCTGTTGCGGCCGGCCGCCGGGTTGTGGGCAAAGGCGCTCGACGGTGGGCAAC
